Addgene plasmid #100034: pMT3-RhoGC D380N
Purpose: This plasmid is for expression of a rhodopsin/guanylyl cyclase fusion protein mutant with lambda max = 506 nm.
Depositing lab: Daniel Oprian. Depositing organization: Brandeis University. Publication: Expression, purification, and spectral tuning of RhoGC, a retinylidene/guanylyl cyclase fusion protein and optogenetics tool from the aquatic fungus Blastocladiella emersonii. Trieu MM, Devine EL, Lamarche LB, Ammerman AE, Greco JA, Birge RR, Theobald DL, Oprian DD. J Biol Chem. 2017 Jun 23;292(25):10379-10389. doi: 10.1074/jbc.M117.789636. Epub 2017 May 4. PubMed 28473465.
Backbone
  Vector backbone: pMT3
  Vector type: Mammalian Expression
Growth in bacteria
  Bacterial resistance: Ampicillin, 100 μg/mL
  Growth temperature: 37°C
  Growth strain: DH5alpha
  Copy number: High Copy
Gene/Insert
  Gene/Insert name: RhoGC D380N
  Species: B. emersonii
  Mutation: D380N
  Promoter: Adenovirus major late promoter
  Tag / fusion protein: 1D4 (TETSQVAPA) (C terminal on insert)
  Cloning method: Restriction Enzyme; 5′ cloning site EcoRI (unknown if destroyed); 3′ cloning site NotI (unknown if destroyed)
  Sequencing primers: 5′ TGC CTT TGA GGG TGG CCG; 3′ GCC GTC AAG TTT GGC GCG
Terms and licenses: Academic/Nonprofit Terms; Industry Terms: Not Available to Industry
Depositor comments: Alanine insertion at the second position of the RhoGC amino acid sequence does not affect function. Mutation numbering is relative to the wild type reference sequence [KF309499].
How to cite: pMT3-RhoGC D380N was a gift from Daniel Oprian (Addgene plasmid # 100034 ; http://n2t.net/addgene:100034 ; RRID:Addgene_100034)
