[The description below was written by a language model from this plasmid's Addgene catalogue record and pLannotate feature annotations shown in this document.]
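Description:
pMT3-RhoGC D380N is a mammalian expression plasmid built on the pMT3 backbone. It carries a mutant form of RhoGC, the rhodopsin/guanylyl cyclase fusion protein from the aquatic fungus Blastocladiella emersonii that is used as an optogenetic tool. The insert bears the D380N substitution, numbered relative to the wild-type reference, which gives a protein with an absorption maximum of 506 nm. It also has an extra alanine at the second position, which the depositor reports does not affect function. A C-terminal 1D4 epitope tag allows immunodetection and immunoaffinity purification. The gene was cloned between EcoRI and NotI sites and is transcribed from the adenovirus major late promoter.

The 7,052 nt feature table does not annotate the RhoGC coding region or the major late promoter as such. An unannotated gap lies between the chimeric adenovirus/immunoglobulin intron and the mouse DHFR coding sequence, and this is where the insert would be expected. The reverse-strand hit to an adenovirus polymerase fragment just upstream of the intron probably reflects the adenoviral genomic segment that contains the major late promoter and leader region. Downstream, DHFR sits in the same orientation ahead of an SV40 poly(A) signal. It could serve as a selectable or amplifiable marker in mammalian cells, though the record does not describe such use. An adenovirus VA RNA gene is present, an element that generally enhances translation in transfected cells, and an SV40 enhancer/early promoter region lies upstream of the expression cassette. In E. coli the plasmid is maintained through a high-copy ColE1/pUC-type origin and ampicillin resistance. Short lacI, rop, bom and lacZα fragments are backbone remnants. The construct is intended for expressing this spectrally shifted RhoGC mutant in mammalian cells for purification and spectral characterization.
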