Features (pLannotate 1.2.2; 15 found; start..end, strand, type, name):
    446..675     +  intron         chimeric intron: chimera between introns from adenovirus and immunoglobulin heavy chain genes
   2748..3311    +  CDS            DHFR: mouse dihydrofolate reductase; Mus musculus Dhfr
   3392..3475    +  CDS            large T antigen (fragment): large T antigen from SV40 (simian virus 40)
   3498..3632    +  polyA_signal   SV40 poly(A) signal: SV40 polyadenylation signal
   3640..3990    -  CDS            PTP (fragment): TERM_ADE02 - Experimental evidence at protein level: Swiss-Prot protein existence level 1. Protein covalently bound to the viral DNA that acts as a primer for viral genomic replication by DNA strand displacement. Assembles on the viral origin of replication in an initiation complex with viral polymerase, DBP, host NFIA and host POU2F1/OCT1. During initiation, the polymerase covalently couples the first dCTP with Ser- 580 of pTP. The terminal protein stimulates the template activity over 20 fold compared to protein-free templates. Neo-synthesized viral genomes are linked to two preterminal prot
   4021..4177    +  ncRNA          VA: Accession: RF00102 - VA RNA
   4240..4293    -  CDS            lacI (fragment): lac repressor; lacI; The lac repressor binds to the lac operator to inhibit transcription in E. coli. This inhibition can be relieved by adding lactose or isopropyl-β-D-thiogalactopyranoside (IPTG).
   4476..5064    -  rep_origin     ori: high-copy-number ColE1/pMB1/pBR322/pUC origin of replication
   5235..6095    -  CDS            AmpR: β-lactamase; bla; confers resistance to ampicillin, carbenicillin, and related antibiotics
   6096..6200    -  promoter       AmpR promoter: bla
   6295..6330    +  CDS            rop (fragment): Rop protein, which maintains plasmids at low copy number; rop
   6432..6531    +  misc_feature   bom (fragment): basis of mobility region from pBR322
   6537..6691    -  CDS            lacZα (fragment): LacZα fragment of β-galactosidase; lacZ fragment
   6700..7029    -  promoter       SV40 promoter: SV40 enhancer and early promoter
   7050..429     -  CDS            POL (fragment) (across the origin): DPOL_ADE05 - Experimental evidence at protein level: Swiss-Prot protein existence level 1. Eukaryotic-type DNA polymerase involved in viral genomic replication. DNA synthesis is protein primed, and acts in a strand displacement replication. Assembles in complex with viral pTP, DBP, host NFIA and host POU2F1/OCT1 on viral origin of replication. The polymerase covalently transfers dCMP onto pTP, thereby initiating complementary strand synthesis. From Human adenovirus C serotype 5 (HAdV-5) (Human adenovirus 5).
>Addgene plasmid #100034 | pMT3-RhoGC D380N | addgene full sequence | sequence record 193102 | Addgene NGS Result
AATTTCGAGCGGTGTTCCGCGGTCCTCCTCGTATAGAAACTCGGACCACTCTGAGACGAAGGCTCGCGTC
CAGGCCAGCACGAAGGAGGCTAAGTGGGAGGGGTAGCGGTCGTTGTCCACTAGGGGGTCCACTCGCTCCA
GGGTGTGAAGACACATGTCGCCCTCTTCGGCATCAAGGAAGGTGATTGGTTTATAGGTGTAGGCCACGTG
ACCGGGTGTTCCTGAAGGGGGGCTATAAAAGGGGGTGGGGGCGCGTTCGTCCTCACTCTCTTCCGCATCG
CTGTCTGCGAGGGCCAGCTGTTGGGCTCGCGGTTGAGGACAAACTCTTCGCGGTCTTTCCAGTACTCTTG
GATCGGAAACCCGTCGGCCTCCGAACGGTACTCCGCCACCGAGGGACCTGAGCGAGTCCGCATCGACCGG
ATCGGAAAACCTCTCGACTGTTGGGGTGAGTACTCCCTCTCAAAAGCGGGCATGACTTCTGCGCTAAGAT
TGTCAGTTTCCAAAAACGAGGAGGATTTGATATTCACCTGGCCCGCGGTGATGCCTTTGAGGGTGGCCGC
GTCCATCTGGTCAGAAAAGACAATCTTTTTGTTGTCAAGCTTGAGGTGTGGCAGGCTTGAGATCTGGCCA
TACACTTGAGTGACAATGACATCCACTTTGCCTTTCTCTCCACAGGTGTCCACTCCCAGGTCCAACTGCA
AGAATTCCACCATGGCCAAAGACAAAGACAATAATCTGCGCGGCGCCTGCAGTAGCTGCAACTGTCCGGA
ATATTGCTTTAGCCCGACCAGTACCCTGTGCGACGATTGTAAGTGCAGCGTGACCAAACATCCGATTGTT
GAGCAGCCGCTGAGTCGCAATGGTAGCTTTCGCAGTAGTGGTGCAAGCCTGCTGCCGAGCCCGAGCAGTC
CGAATGTGAAAATTACCAGCACCGTGGGTCTGCGCAGTCGCAAGAGCGAGAGCCAGGCCAATGTGCGCGG
CAGCATGATTAGCAACAGCAATAGCGGCAGCCGTAGTAACAACAGTGGTGGCGCCGGTGGTGGTAGTGGC
GGTAGCAGTAGCAGCAAAGGCGGCAGCGCATTAGCAAATTATCAGAGCGCAATGAGCGAACTGTGGAGCT
GGAACATGATGCTGAGCACCCCGAGTCTGAAGTTTCTGACCGTTCAGTTTACCACCTGGATTGTTCTGAC
CACCGTTGGCGCCATCTACACCCTGTTCTTCCATGAGCGTCAGGCCTACAACCGTGGCTGGGCCGATATT
TGGTACGGCTATGGCGCCTTTGGCTTCGGCCTGGGCCTGAGTTTTGCCTATATGGGCTTTACCGGCGCAC
GCAACCCTGAAAAGAAGGCCCTGAGCTTATGCCTGCTGGGTGTTAATTTCATTAGCTTTATGAGTTATAT
CATTATCATGTTACGCCTGACCCCGACCATCGAAGGTACTATGGCCAATCCGGTGGAACCGGCACGCTAT
CTGGAATGGATCGCCACCTGCCCGGTGCTGATTCTGCTGATTAGTGAGATCACCCAGTATCCGCACGACC
CGTATAAAGTGATCGTGAACGATTACGCACTGTGCCTGGCAGGTTTCGTGGGTGCAATCAGCGCACAGCA
GCCGTGGGGCGATCTGGCCCATTTTGTGAGCTGCCTGTGCTTCAGCTACGTGGTGTATAGCCTGTGGAGT
TGCTTTACAGGTGCCATCGATGGCGAAACCCAGTGCAATGTGGAAAAAAGCGGCCTGCGCTGGATTCGTT
TTAGCACCATCACCACCTGGAGCCTGTTTCCTATCACCTGGTTCAGCTACACCAGTGGTCTGATTAGTTT
TACCGTGGCAGAGGCAGGCTTCAGCATGATTAACATTGGCGCCAAAGTGTTTCTGACACTGGTGCTGGTG
AATAGCACCGTGGAGCAAGCCCAGAATCAAAAGGTGGACGCCATTACCGCCATTGCCGAGGAGCTGGAGA
ATCAGATTAATAACTGTGATGCAATCCTGCAAAAAATGATGCCGGAAGGCGTGTTAGAGCAGCTGAAGAA
TGGTCAGGCCACCGAAGCCAAAGAATACGAAAGCGTTACCGTGTTCTTCAGTGACATCACCAACTTTACC
GTGATTAGCAGCCGTACCAGCACCAAGGATATGATGGCCACCCTGAACAAGTTATGGCTGGAGTATGATG
CAATCGCCAAGCGCTGGGGTGTGTATAAGGTGGAGACAATCGGCGACGCATATCTGGGTGTTACCGGTGC
ACCGGATGTGGTTCCGGATCATGCAGAGCGCGCCTGCAATTTTGCCGTGGACATCATTGAGATGATCAAA
AGCTTTAAGACAATTACCGGCGAAAGCATTAACATTCGTATTGGCTTAAATAGCGGCCCGGTGACCGCAG
GCGTGTTAGGTGATCTGAACCCGCATTGGTGCCTGGTTGGTGACACCGTTAATACCGCCAGTCGTATGGA
GAGCACCAGTAAAGCCGGCCACATTCATATTAGTGAGAGCACCTATCATTTTATTAAAAGCAAATTCGTG
ACCCAGCCGCTGGACGTGATGGAAGTGAAGGGCAAAGGCAAGATGCAGACATACTGGGTTCTGGGTCGCA
AAATGCATGGCAGCGGCAGCACAGAGACCAGCCAAGTGGCGCCTGCCTAAGCGGCCGCAAATTCCGGGGG
GGGGGACAGCTCAGGGCTGCGATTTCGCGCCAAACTTGACGGCAATCCTAGCGTGAAGGCTGGTAGGATT
TTATCCCCGCTGCCATCATGGTTCGACCATTGAACTGCATCGTCGCCGTGTCCCAAAATATGGGGATTGG
CAAGAACGGAGACCTACCCTGGCCTCCGCTCAGGAACGAGTTCAAGTACTTCCAAAGAATGACCACAACC
TCTTCAGTGGAAGGTAAACAGAATCTGGTGATTATGGGTAGGAAAACCTGGTTCTCCATTCCTGAGAAGA
ATCGACCTTTAAAGGACAGAATTAATATAGTTCTCAGTAGAGAACTCAAAGAACCACCACGAGGAGCTCA
TTTTCTTGCCAAAAGTTTGGATGATGCCTTAAGACTTATTGAACAACCGGAATTGGCAAGTAAAGTAGAC
ATGGTTTGGATAGTCGGAGGCAGTTCTGTTTACCAGGAAGCCATGAATCAACCAGGCCACCTCAGACTCT
TTGTGACAAGGATCATGCAGGAATTTGAAAGTGACACGTTTTTCCCAGAAATTGATTTGGGGAAATATAA
ACTTCTCCCAGAATACCCAGGCGTCCTCTCTGAGGTCCAGGAGGAAAAAGGCATCAAGTATAAGTTTGAA
GTCTACGAGAAGAAAGACTAACAGGAAGATGCTTTCAAGTTCTCTGCTCCCCTCCTAAAGCTATGCATTT
TTATAAGACCATGGGACTTTTGCTGGCTTTAGATCATAATCAGCCATACCACATTTGTAGAGGTTTTACT
TGCTTTAAAAAACCTCCCACACCTCCCCCTGAACCTGAAACATAAAATGAATGCAATTGTTGTTGTTAAC
TTGTTTATTGCAGCTTATAATGGTTACAAATAAAGCAATAGCATCACAAATTTCACAAATAAAGCATTTT
TTTCACTGCATTCTAGTTGTGGTTTGTCCAAACTCATCAATGTATCTTATCATGTCTGGATCCCCGGCCA
ACGGTCTGGTGACCCGGCTGCGAGAGCTCGGTGTACCTGAGACGCGAGTAAGCCCTTGAGTCAAAGACGT
AGTCGTTGCAAGTCCGCACCAGGTACTGATATCCCACCAAAAAGTGCGGCGGCGGCTGGCGGTAGAGGGG
CCAGCGTAGGGTGGCCGGGGCTCCGGGGGCGAGGTCTTCCAACATAAGGCGATGATATCCGTAGATGTAC
CTGGACATCCAGGTGATGCCGGCGGCGGTGGTGGAGGCGCGCGGAAAGTCGCGGACGCGGTTCCAGATGT
TGCGCAGCGGCAAAAAGTGCTCCATGGTCGGGACGCTCTGGCCGGTGAGGCGTGCGCAGTCGTTGACGCT
CTAGACCGTGCAAAAGGAGAGCCTGTAAGCGGGCACTCTTCCGTGGTCTGGTGGATAAATTCGCAAGGGT
ATCATGGCGGACGACCGGGGTTCGAACCCCGGATCCGGCCGTCCGCCGTGATCCATGCGGTTACCGCCCG
CGTGTCGAACCCAGGTGTGCGACGTCAGACAACGGGGGAGCGCTCCTTTTGGCTTCCTTCCAGGCGCGGC
GGCTGCTGCGCTAGCTTTTTTGGCGAGCTCGAATTAATTCTGCATTAATGAATCGGCCAACGCGCGGGGA
GAGGCGGTTTGCGTATTGGGCGCTCTTCCGCTTCCTCGCTCACTGACTCGCTGCGCTCGGTCGTTCGGCT
GCGGCGAGCGGTATCAGCTCACTCAAAGGCGGTAATACGGTTATCCACAGAATCAGGGGATAACGCAGGA
AAGAACATGTGAGCAAAAGGCCAGCAAAAGGCCAGGAACCGTAAAAAGGCCGCGTTGCTGGCGTTTTTCC
ATAGGCTCCGCCCCCCTGACGAGCATCACAAAAATCGACGCTCAAGTCAGAGGTGGCGAAACCCGACAGG
ACTATAAAGATACCAGGCGTTTCCCCCTGGAAGCTCCCTCGTGCGCTCTCCTGTTCCGACCCTGCCGCTT
ACCGGATACCTGTCCGCCTTTCTCCCTTCGGGAAGCGTGGCGCTTTCTCATAGCTCACGCTGTAGGTATC
TCAGTTCGGTGTAGGTCGTTCGCTCCAAGCTGGGCTGTGTGCACGAACCCCCCGTTCAGCCCGACCGCTG
CGCCTTATCCGGTAACTATCGTCTTGAGTCCAACCCGGTAAGACACGACTTATCGCCACTGGCAGCAGCC
ACTGGTAACAGGATTAGCAGAGCGAGGTATGTAGGCGGTGCTACAGAGTTCTTGAAGTGGTGGCCTAACT
ACGGCTACACTAGAAGAACAGTATTTGGTATCTGCGCTCTGCTGAAGCCAGTTACCTTCGGAAAAAGAGT
TGGTAGCTCTTGATCCGGCAAACAAACCACCGCTGGTAGCGGTGGTTTTTTTGTTTGCAAGCAGCAGATT
ACGCGCAGAAAAAAAGGATCTCAAGAAGATCCTTTGATCTTTTCTACGGGGTCTGACGCTCAGTGGAACG
AAAACTCACGTTAAGGGATTTTGGTCATGAGATTATCAAAAAGGATCTTCACCTAGATCCTTTTAAATTA
AAAATGAAGTTTTAAATCAATCTAAAGTATATATGAGTAAACTTGGTCTGACAGTTACCAATGCTTAATC
AGTGAGGCACCTATCTCAGCGATCTGTCTATTTCGTTCATCCATAGTTGCCTGACTCCCCGTCGTGTAGA
TAACTACGATACGGGAGGGCTTACCATCTGGCCCCAGTGCTGCAATGATACCGCGAGACCCACGCTCACC
GGCTCCAGATTTATCAGCAATAAACCAGCCAGCCGGAAGGGCCGAGCGCAGAAGTGGTCCTGCAACTTTA
TCCGCCTCCATCCAGTCTATTAATTGTTGCCGGGAAGCTAGAGTAAGTAGTTCGCCAGTTAATAGTTTGC
GCAACGTTGTTGCCATTGCTACAGGCATCGTGGTGTCACGCTCGTCGTTTGGTATGGCTTCATTCAGCTC
CGGTTCCCAACGATCAAGGCGAGTTACATGATCCCCCATGTTGTGCAAAAAAGCGGTTAGCTCCTTCGGT
CCTCCGATCGTTGTCAGAAGTAAGTTGGCCGCAGTGTTATCACTCATGGTTATGGCAGCACTGCATAATT
CTCTTACTGTCATGCCATCCGTAAGATGCTTTTCTGTGACTGGTGAGTACTCAACCAAGTCATTCTGAGA
ATAGTGTATGCGGCGACCGAGTTGCTCTTGCCCGGCGTCAATACGGGATAATACCGCGCCACATAGCAGA
ACTTTAAAAGTGCTCATCATTGGAAAACGTTCTTCGGGGCGAAAACTCTCAAGGATCTTACCGCTGTTGA
GATCCAGTTCGATGTAACCCACTCGTGCACCCAACTGATCTTCAGCATCTTTTACTTTCACCAGCGTTTC
TGGGTGAGCAAAAACAGGAAGGCAAAATGCCGCAAAAAAGGGAATAAGGGCGACACGGAAATGTTGAATA
CTCATACTCTTCCTTTTTCAATATTATTGAAGCATTTATCAGGGTTATTGTCTCATGAGCGGATACATAT
TTGAATGTATTTAGAAAAATAAACAAATAGGGGTTCCGCGCACATTTCCCCGAAAAGTGCCACCTGACGT
CTAAGAAACCATTATTATCATGACATTAACCTATAAAAATAGGCGTATCACGAGGCCCTTTCGTCTCGCG
CGTTTCGGTGATGACGGTGAAAACCTCTGACACATGCAGCTCCCGGAGACGGTCACAGCTTGTCTGTAAG
CGGATGCCGGGAGCAGACAAGCCCGTCAGGGCGCGTCAGCGGGTGTTGGCGGGTGTCGGGGCTGGCTTAA
CTATGCGGCATCAGAGCAGATTGTACTGAGAGTGCACCATATGCGGTGTGAAATACCGCACAGATGCGTA
AGGAGAAAATACCGCATCAGGCGCCATTCGCCATTCAGGCTGCGCAACTGTTGGGAAGGGCGATCGGTGC
GGGCCTCTTCGCTATTACGCCAGCTGGCGAAAGGGGGATGTGCTGCAAGGCGATTAAGTTGGGTAACGCC
AGGGTTTTCCCAGTCACGACGTTGTAAAACGACGGCCAGTGCCAAGCTTTTTGCAAAAGCCTAGGCCTCC
AAAAAAGCCTCCTCACTACTTCTGGAATAGCTCAGAGGCCGAGGCGGCCTCGGCCTCTGCATAAATAAAA
AAAATTAGTCAGCCATGGGGCGGAGAATGGGCGGAACTGGGCGGAGTTAGGGGCGGGATGGGCGGAGTTA
GGGGCGGGACTATGGTTGCTGACTAATTGAGATGCATGCTTTGCATACTTCTGCCTGCTGGGGAGCCTGG
GGACTTTCCACACCTGGTTGCTGACTAATTGAGATGCATGCTTTGCATACTTCTGCCTGCTGGGGAGCCT
GGGGACTTTCCACACCCTAACTGACACACATTCCACAGGATCCGGTCGCGCG
